Addgene plasmid #177230: bU6-sgNeo1-mU6-sgNT-hU6-sgLkb1_2nd
Purpose: Expresses Neomycin(bU6), non-targeting (mU6) and Lkb1 (hU6) gRNAs and Cre-recombinase
Depositing lab: Monte Winslow. Depositing organization: Stanford University.
Backbone
  Vector backbone: pLL3.3
  Vector type: Lentiviral
Growth in bacteria
  Bacterial resistance: Ampicillin, 100 μg/mL
  Growth temperature: 37°C
  Growth strain: NEB Stable
  Copy number: High Copy
Gene/Insert
  Gene/Insert name: sgNeo1/sgNT1/sgLkb1_2nd
  gRNA/shRNA sequence: TCATGGCTGATGCAATGCGG/GCGAGGTATTCGGCTCCGCG/AAGCTGCGCAGGATCCCCAA
  Species: M. musculus (mouse)
  Promoter: bU6/mU6/hU6
  Cloning method: Gibson Cloning
Terms and licenses: Academic/Nonprofit Terms; Industry Terms: Not Available to Industry
How to cite: bU6-sgNeo1-mU6-sgNT-hU6-sgLkb1_2nd was a gift from Monte Winslow (Addgene plasmid # 177230 ; http://n2t.net/addgene:177230 ; RRID:Addgene_177230)
