[The description below was written by a language model from this plasmid's Addgene catalogue record and pLannotate feature annotations shown in this document.]
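Description:
bU6-sgNeo1-mU6-sgNT-hU6-sgLkb1_2nd is an 8.7 kb HIV-1-based lentiviral transfer plasmid built on the pLL3.3 backbone. It delivers three CRISPR guide RNAs together with Cre recombinase from a single provirus. In bacteria it is maintained through a high-copy ColE1/pUC-type origin and selected with ampicillin via the β-lactamase gene. The viral portion starts with a CMV enhancer/promoter fused to a truncated 5' LTR, which drives genomic RNA production in packaging cells. This is followed by the Ψ packaging signal with a gag fragment, the Rev response element for nuclear export of the unspliced genome, and the cPPT/CTS. A WPRE sits downstream of the payload to boost transcript levels. The second truncated LTR annotation, preceded by a nef-derived fragment that spans the numbering origin, occupies the 3' LTR position.

The payload is a tandem array of three RNA polymerase III cassettes, each using a different U6 promoter, presumably to limit sequence repetition. According to the catalogue entry, a bovine U6 drives a guide against the neomycin resistance gene, a mouse U6 drives a non-targeting guide, and a human U6 drives a guide against mouse Lkb1. The automated annotation detects the mouse and human U6 promoters and one S. pyogenes tracrRNA scaffold fragment. It does not label the bovine U6 or the other scaffolds, although unannotated gaps exist where they would lie. Downstream, a mouse PGK promoter expresses Cre. No Cas9 is encoded, so the nuclease must come from the target cells or animal. Such a design suits mouse models carrying Cre-dependent alleles, though the record states no specific application.
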