Features (pLannotate 1.2.2; 22 found; start..end, strand, type, name):
    232..412     +  LTR            5' LTR (truncated): truncated 5' long terminal repeat (LTR) from HIV-1
    474..1062    -  rep_origin     ori: high-copy-number ColE1/pMB1/pBR322/pUC origin of replication
   1233..2093    -  CDS            AmpR: β-lactamase; bla; confers resistance to ampicillin, carbenicillin, and related antibiotics
   2094..2198    -  promoter       AmpR promoter: bla
   2257..2309    -  misc_feature   bom (fragment): basis of mobility region from pBR322
   2464..2843    +  enhancer       CMV enhancer: human cytomegalovirus immediate early enhancer
   2844..3043    +  promoter       CMV promoter: human cytomegalovirus (CMV) immediate early promoter
   3061..3241    +  LTR            5' LTR (truncated): truncated 5' long terminal repeat (LTR) from HIV-1
   3288..3413    +  misc_feature   HIV-1 Ψ: packaging signal of human immunodeficiency virus type 1
   3397..3735    +  CDS            HIV-1 gag (fragment): gag protein from human immunodeficiency virus 1; gag
   3910..4143    +  misc_feature   RRE: The Rev response element (RRE) of HIV-1 allows for Rev-dependent mRNA export from the nucleus to the cytoplasm.
   4520..4620    +  CDS            Rev (fragment): human immunodeficiency virus 1 (HIV-1) Rev protein; rev; enhances nuclear export of unspliced and incompletely spliced viral mRNAs
   4670..4787    +  misc_feature   cPPT/CTS: central polypurine tract and central termination sequence of HIV-1
   5198..5265    +  misc_RNA       tracrRNA (fragment): trans-activating CRISPR RNA for the Streptococcus pyogenes CRISPR/Cas9 system
   5293..5595    +  promoter       U6 promoter: RNA polymerase III promoter for mouse U6 snRNA (Das et al., 1988)
   5769..6006    +  promoter       U6 promoter: RNA polymerase III promoter for human U6 snRNA
   6180..6672    +  promoter       PGK promoter: mouse phosphoglycerate kinase 1 promoter
   6702..7732    +  CDS            Cre (fragment): site-specific recombinase Cre is a site-specific recombinase from bacteriophage P1. Recombination occurs at loxP sequences.
   7765..7788    +  misc_feature   MCS (fragment): pBluescript multiple cloning site
   7788..8376    +  misc_feature   WPRE: woodchuck hepatitis virus posttranscriptional regulatory element
   8377..8396    +  misc_feature   MCS (fragment): pBluescript multiple cloning site
   8398..225     +  CDS            nef (fragment) (across the origin): NEF_HV1LA - Experimental evidence at protein level: Swiss-Prot protein existence level 1. Extracellular Nef protein targets CD4(+) T-lymphocytes for apoptosis by interacting with CXCR4 surface receptors. From Human immunodeficiency virus type 1 group M subtype B (isolate Lai) (HIV-1).
>Addgene plasmid #177230 | bU6-sgNeo1-mU6-sgNT-hU6-sgLkb1_2nd | addgene full sequence | sequence record 352659 | Addgene NGS Result
TACACACCAGGGCCAGGGATCAGATATCCACTGACCTTTGGATGGTGCTACAAGCTAGTACCAGTTGAGC
AAGAGAAGGTAGAAGAAGCCAATGAAGGAGAGAACACCCGCTTGTTACACCCTGTGAGCCTGCATGGGAT
GGATGACCCGGAGAGAGAAGTATTAGAGTGGAGGTTTGACAGCCGCCTAGCATTTCATCACATGGCCCGA
GAGCTGCATCCGGACTGTACTGGGTCTCTCTGGTTAGACCAGATCTGAGCCTGGGAGCTCTCTGGCTAAC
TAGGGAACCCACTGCTTAAGCCTCAATAAAGCTTGCCTTGAGTGCTTCAAGTAGTGTGTGCCCGTCTGTT
GTGTGACTCTGGTAACTAGAGATCCCTCAGACCCTTTTAGTCAGTGTGGAAAATCTCTAGCAGCATGTGA
GCAAAAGGCCAGCAAAAGGCCAGGAACCGTAAAAAGGCCGCGTTGCTGGCGTTTTTCCATAGGCTCCGCC
CCCCTGACGAGCATCACAAAAATCGACGCTCAAGTCAGAGGTGGCGAAACCCGACAGGACTATAAAGATA
CCAGGCGTTTCCCCCTGGAAGCTCCCTCGTGCGCTCTCCTGTTCCGACCCTGCCGCTTACCGGATACCTG
TCCGCCTTTCTCCCTTCGGGAAGCGTGGCGCTTTCTCATAGCTCACGCTGTAGGTATCTCAGTTCGGTGT
AGGTCGTTCGCTCCAAGCTGGGCTGTGTGCACGAACCCCCCGTTCAGCCCGACCGCTGCGCCTTATCCGG
TAACTATCGTCTTGAGTCCAACCCGGTAAGACACGACTTATCGCCACTGGCAGCAGCCACTGGTAACAGG
ATTAGCAGAGCGAGGTATGTAGGCGGTGCTACAGAGTTCTTGAAGTGGTGGCCTAACTACGGCTACACTA
GAAGAACAGTATTTGGTATCTGCGCTCTGCTGAAGCCAGTTACCTTCGGAAAAAGAGTTGGTAGCTCTTG
ATCCGGCAAACAAACCACCGCTGGTAGCGGTGGTTTTTTTGTTTGCAAGCAGCAGATTACGCGCAGAAAA
AAAGGATCTCAAGAAGATCCTTTGATCTTTTCTACGGGGTCTGACGCTCAGTGGAACGAAAACTCACGTT
AAGGGATTTTGGTCATGAGATTATCAAAAAGGATCTTCACCTAGATCCTTTTAAATTAAAAATGAAGTTT
TAAATCAATCTAAAGTATATATGAGTAAACTTGGTCTGACAGTTACCAATGCTTAATCAGTGAGGCACCT
ATCTCAGCGATCTGTCTATTTCGTTCATCCATAGTTGCCTGACTCCCCGTCGTGTAGATAACTACGATAC
GGGAGGGCTTACCATCTGGCCCCAGTGCTGCAATGATACCGCGAGACCCACGCTCACCGGCTCCAGATTT
ATCAGCAATAAACCAGCCAGCCGGAAGGGCCGAGCGCAGAAGTGGTCCTGCAACTTTATCCGCCTCCATC
CAGTCTATTAATTGTTGCCGGGAAGCTAGAGTAAGTAGTTCGCCAGTTAATAGTTTGCGCAACGTTGTTG
CCATTGCTACAGGCATCGTGGTGTCACGCTCGTCGTTTGGTATGGCTTCATTCAGCTCCGGTTCCCAACG
ATCAAGGCGAGTTACATGATCCCCCATGTTGTGCAAAAAAGCGGTTAGCTCCTTCGGTCCTCCGATCGTT
GTCAGAAGTAAGTTGGCCGCAGTGTTATCACTCATGGTTATGGCAGCACTGCATAATTCTCTTACTGTCA
TGCCATCCGTAAGATGCTTTTCTGTGACTGGTGAGTACTCAACCAAGTCATTCTGAGAATAGTGTATGCG
GCGACCGAGTTGCTCTTGCCCGGCGTCAATACGGGATAATACCGCGCCACATAGCAGAACTTTAAAAGTG
CTCATCATTGGAAAACGTTCTTCGGGGCGAAAACTCTCAAGGATCTTACCGCTGTTGAGATCCAGTTCGA
TGTAACCCACTCGTGCACCCAACTGATCTTCAGCATCTTTTACTTTCACCAGCGTTTCTGGGTGAGCAAA
AACAGGAAGGCAAAATGCCGCAAAAAAGGGAATAAGGGCGACACGGAAATGTTGAATACTCATACTCTTC
CTTTTTCAATATTATTGAAGCATTTATCAGGGTTATTGTCTCATGAGCGGATACATATTTGAATGTATTT
AGAAAAATAAACAAATAGGGGTTCCGCGCACATTTCCCCGAAAAGTGCCACCTGACGTCGACGGATCGGG
AGATCTCCCGATCCCCTATGGTGCACTCTCAGTACAATCTGCTCTGATGCCGCATAGTTAAGCCAGTATC
TGCTCCCTGCTTGTGTGTTGGAGGTCGCTGAGTAGTGCGCGAGCAAAATTTAAGCTACAACAAGGCAAGG
CTTGACCGACAATTGCATGAAGAATCTGCTTAGGGTTAGGCGTTTTGCGCTGCTTCGCGATGTACGGGCC
AGATATACGCGTTGACATTGATTATTGACTAGTTATTAATAGTAATCAATTACGGGGTCATTAGTTCATA
GCCCATATATGGAGTTCCGCGTTACATAACTTACGGTAAATGGCCCGCCTGGCTGACCGCCCAACGACCC
CCGCCCATTGACGTCAATAATGACGTATGTTCCCATAGTAACGCCAATAGGGACTTTCCATTGACGTCAA
TGGGTGGAGTATTTACGGTAAACTGCCCACTTGGCAGTACATCAAGTGTATCATATGCCAAGTACGCCCC
CTATTGACGTCAATGACGGTAAATGGCCCGCCTGGCATTATGCCCAGTACATGACCTTATGGGACTTTCC
TACTTGGCAGTACATCTACGTATTAGTCATCGCTATTACCATGGTGATGCGGTTTTGGCAGTACATCAAT
GGGCGTGGATAGCGGTTTGACTCACGGGGATTTCCAAGTCTCCACCCCATTGACGTCAATGGGAGTTTGT
TTTGGCACCAAAATCAACGGGACTTTCCAAAATGTCGTAACAACTCCGCCCCATTGACGCAAATGGGCGG
TAGGCGTGTACGGTGGGAGGTCTATATAAGCAGCGCGTTTTGCCTGTACTGGGTCTCTCTGGTTAGACCA
GATCTGAGCCTGGGAGCTCTCTGGCTAACTAGGGAACCCACTGCTTAAGCCTCAATAAAGCTTGCCTTGA
GTGCTTCAAGTAGTGTGTGCCCGTCTGTTGTGTGACTCTGGTAACTAGAGATCCCTCAGACCCTTTTAGT
CAGTGTGGAAAATCTCTAGCAGTGGCGCCCGAACAGGGACTTGAAAGCGAAAGGGAAACCAGAGGAGCTC
TCTCGACGCAGGACTCGGCTTGCTGAAGCGCGCACGGCAAGAGGCGAGGGGCGGCGACTGGTGAGTACGC
CAAAAATTTTGACTAGCGGAGGCTAGAAGGAGAGAGATGGGTGCGAGAGCGTCAGTATTAAGCGGGGGAG
AATTAGATCGCGATGGGAAAAAATTCGGTTAAGGCCAGGGGGAAAGAAAAAATATAAATTAAAACATATA
GTATGGGCAAGCAGGGAGCTAGAACGATTCGCAGTTAATCCTGGCCTGTTAGAAACATCAGAAGGCTGTA
GACAAATACTGGGACAGCTACAACCATCCCTTCAGACAGGATCAGAAGAACTTAGATCATTATATAATAC
AGTAGCAACCCTCTATTGTGTGCATCAAAGGATAGAGATAAAAGACACCAAGGAAGCTTTAGACAAGATA
GAGGAAGAGCAAAACAAAAGTAAGACCACCGCACAGCAAGCGGCCGGCCGCTGATCTTCAGACCTGGAGG
AGGAGATATGAGGGACAATTGGAGAAGTGAATTATATAAATATAAAGTAGTAAAAATTGAACCATTAGGA
GTAGCACCCACCAAGGCAAAGAGAAGAGTGGTGCAGAGAGAAAAAAGAGCAGTGGGAATAGGAGCTTTGT
TCCTTGGGTTCTTGGGAGCAGCAGGAAGCACTATGGGCGCAGCGTCAATGACGCTGACGGTACAGGCCAG
ACAATTATTGTCTGGTATAGTGCAGCAGCAGAACAATTTGCTGAGGGCTATTGAGGCGCAACAGCATCTG
TTGCAACTCACAGTCTGGGGCATCAAGCAGCTCCAGGCAAGAATCCTGGCTGTGGAAAGATACCTAAAGG
ATCAACAGCTCCTGGGGATTTGGGGTTGCTCTGGAAAACTCATTTGCACCACTGCTGTGCCTTGGAATGC
TAGTTGGAGTAATAAATCTCTGGAACAGATTTGGAATCACACGACCTGGATGGAGTGGGACAGAGAAATT
AACAATTACACAAGCTTAATACACTCCTTAATTGAAGAATCGCAAAACCAGCAAGAAAAGAATGAACAAG
AATTATTGGAATTAGATAAATGGGCAAGTTTGTGGAATTGGTTTAACATAACAAATTGGCTGTGGTATAT
AAAATTATTCATAATGATAGTAGGAGGCTTGGTAGGTTTAAGAATAGTTTTTGCTGTACTTTCTATAGTG
AATAGAGTTAGGCAGGGATATTCACCATTATCGTTTCAGACCCACCTCCCAACCCCGAGGGGACCCGACA
GGCCCGAAGGAATAGAAGAAGAAGGTGGAGAGAGAGACAGAGACAGATCCATTCGATTAGTGAACGGATC
GGCACTGCGTGCGCCAATTCTGCAGACAAATGGCAGTATTCATCCACAATTTTAAAAGAAAAGGGGGGAT
TGGGGGGTACAGTGCAGGGGAAAGAATAGTAGACATAATAGCAACAGACATACAAACTAAAGAATTACAA
AAACAAATTACAAAAATTCAAAATTTTCGGGTTTATTACAGGGACAGCAGAGATCCAGTTTGGTTAGTAC
CGGGCCCGCTCTAGCCCTGCAGGAACTGTTTAAACTGTCGTGACCGAGCTTGTCTGCCCGCGCAGTCCAC
TAGACAGACGCGCAGAGGTCGGGCGGGCCTAGGGCCAATTTCCCATGGTTCCCTTCATTTGCATATATGA
TGTAATAAGGTTATGGAGACTATTAAACTTAGCCCTAATCAAACTATATGATGATAATGTGTGTGGTACA
AAAGGTCATAACTTATTATATACTTTGAAACTTAAAAAAGGGTTACAGTTTAGTCACCATAACTGTAAAA
TTTTTTCTATTCTTAGCTTTATATAGTTCTTGAGAGGCCATGTTTATGGTCATGGCTGATGCAATGCGGG
TTTAAGAGCTAAGCTGGAAACAGCATAGCAAGTTTAAATAAGGCTAGTCCGTTATCAACTTGAAAAAGTG
GCACCGAGTCGGTGCTTTTTTTCCAGTCTGACTATCACGATTGATCCGACGCGCCATCTCTAGGCCCGCG
CCGGCCCCCTCGCACGGACTTGTGGGAGAAGCTCGGCTACTCCCCTGCCCCGGTTAATTTGCATATAATA
TTTCCTAGTAACTATAGAGGCTTAATGTGCGATAAAAGACAGATAATCTGTTCTTTTTAATACTAGCTAC
ATTTTACATGATAGGCTTGGATTTCTATAAGAGATACAAATACTAAATTATTATTTTAAAAAACAGCACA
AAAGGAAACTCACCCTAACTGTAAAGTAATTGTGTGTTTTGAGACTATAAGTATCCCTTGGAGAACCACC
TTGTTGGCGAGGTATTCGGCTCCGCGGTTTGAGAGCTAAGCAGAAAGCTGCATAGCAAGTTCAAATAAGG
CTAGTCCGTACACAACTTGAAAAAGTGGCAGCCGAGTCGGCTGCTTTTTTTGCTCGAATCTACACTCAGC
TATGGCGCGCCCCAAGGTCGGGCAGGAAGAGGGCCTATTTCCCATGATTCCTTCATATTTGCATATACGA
TACAAGGCTGTTAGAGAGATAATTGGAATTAATTTGACTGTAAACACAAAGATATTAGTACAAAATACGT
GACGTAGAAAGTAATAATTTCTTGGGTAGTTTGCAGTTTTAAAATTATGTTTTAAAATGGACTATCATAT
GCTTACCGTAACTTGAAAGTATTTCGATTTCTTGGCTTTATATATCTTGTGGAAAGCCAGAAACATGGAA
GCTGCGCAGGATCCCCAAGTTTCAGAGCTAAGCACAAGAGTGCATAGCAAGTTGAAATAAGGCTAGTCCG
TTTACAACTTGAAAAAGTGGCACCCGAGTCGGGTGCTTTTTTTGTTTGGCGCGCCTATGGCTTAATTAAC
ATGGCGGCCGCATTCTACCGGGTAGGGGAGGCGCTTTTCCCAAGGCAGTCTGGAGCATGCGCTTTAGCAG
CCCCGCTGGGCACTTGGCGCTACACAAGTGGCCTCTGGCCTCGCACACATTCCACATCCACCGGTAGGCG
CCAACCGGCTCCGTTCTTTGGTGGCCCCTTCGCGCCACCTTCTACTCCTCCCCTAGTCAGGAAGTTCCCC
CCCGCCCCGCAGCTCGCGTCGTGCAGGACGTGACAAATGGAAGTAGCACGTCTCACTAGTCTCGTGCAGA
TGGACAGCACCGCTGAGCAATGGAAGCGGGTAGGCCTTTGGGGCAGCGGCCAATAGCAGCTTTGCTCCTT
CGCTTTCTGGGCTCAGAGGCTGGGAAGGGGTGGGTCCGGGGGCGGGCTCAGGGGCGGGCTCAGGGGCGGG
GCGGGCGCCCGAAGGTCCTCCGGAGGCCCGGCATTCTGCACGCTTCAAAAGCGCACGTCTGCCGCGCTGT
TCTCCTCTTCCTCATCTCCGGGACCCGGGATGCCCAAGAAGAAGAGGAAGGTGTCCAATTTACTGACCGT
ACACCAAAATTTGCCTGCATTACCGGTCGATGCAACGAGTGATGAGGTTCGCAAGAACCTGATGGACATG
TTCAGGGATCGCCAGGCGTTTTCTGAGCATACCTGGAAAATGCTTCTGTCCGTTTGCCGGTCGTGGGCGG
CATGGTGCAAGTTGAATAACCGGAAATGGTTTCCCGCAGAACCTGAAGATGTTCGCGATTATCTTCTATA
TCTTCAGGCGCGCGGTCTGGCAGTAAAAACTATCCAGCAACATTTGGGCCAGCTAAACATGCTTCATCGT
CGGTCCGGGCTGCCACGACCAAGTGACAGCAATGCTGTTTCACTGGTTATGCGGCGGATCCGAAAAGAAA
ACGTTGATGCCGGTGAACGTGCAAAACAGGCTCTAGCGTTCGAACGCACTGATTTCGACCAGGTTCGTTC
ACTCATGGAAAATAGCGATCGCTGCCAGGATATACGTAATCTGGCATTTCTGGGGATTGCTTATAACACC
CTGTTACGTATAGCCGAAATTGCCAGGATCAGGGTTAAAGATATCTCACGTACTGACGGTGGGAGAATGT
TAATCCATATTGGCAGAACGAAAACGCTGGTTAGCACCGCAGGTGTAGAGAAGGCACTTAGCCTGGGGGT
AACTAAACTGGTCGAGCGATGGATTTCCGTCTCTGGTGTAGCTGATGATCCGAATAACTACCTGTTTTGC
CGGGTCAGAAAAAATGGTGTTGCCGCGCCATCTGCCACCAGCCAGCTATCAACTCGCGCCCTGGAAGGGA
TTTTTGAAGCAACTCATCGATTGATTTACGGCGCTAAGGATGACTCTGGTCAGAGATACCTGGCCTGGTC
TGGACACAGTGCCCGTGTCGGAGCCGCGCGAGATATGGCCCGCGCTGGAGTTTCAATACCGGAGATCATG
CAAGCTGGTGGCTGGACCAATGTAAATATTGTCATGAACTATATCCGTAACCTGGATAGTGAAACAGGGG
CAATGGTGCGCCTGCTGGAAGATGGCGATTAGCCATGTTTAAGGGTTCCGGTTCCACTAGGTACAATTCG
ATATCAAGCTTATCGATAATCAACCTCTGGATTACAAAATTTGTGAAAGATTGACTGGTATTCTTAACTA
TGTTGCTCCTTTTACGCTATGTGGATACGCTGCTTTAATGCCTTTGTATCATGCTATTGCTTCCCGTATG
GCTTTCATTTTCTCCTCCTTGTATAAATCCTGGTTGCTGTCTCTTTATGAGGAGTTGTGGCCCGTTGTCA
GGCAACGTGGCGTGGTGTGCACTGTGTTTGCTGACGCAACCCCCACTGGTTGGGGCATTGCCACCACCTG
TCAGCTCCTTTCCGGGACTTTCGCTTTCCCCCTCCCTATTGCCACGGCGGAACTCATCGCCGCCTGCCTT
GCCCGCTGCTGGACAGGGGCTCGGCTGTTGGGCACTGACAATTCCGTGGTGTTGTCGGGGAAATCATCGT
CCTTTCCTTGGCTGCTCGCCTGTGTTGCCACCTGGATTCTGCGCGGGACGTCCTTCTGCTACGTCCCTTC
GGCCCTCAATCCAGCGGACCTTCCTTCCCGCGGCCTGCTGCCGGCTCTGCGGCCTCTTCCGCGTCTTCGC
CTTCGCCCTCAGACGAGTCGGATCTCCCTTTGGGCCGCCTCCCCGCATCGATACCGTCGACCTCGATCGA
GACCTAGAAAAACATGGAGCAATCACAAGTAGCAATACAGCAGCTACCAATGCTGATTGTGCCTGGCTAG
AAGCACAAGAGGAGGAGGAGGTGGGTTTTCCAGTCACACCTCAGGTACCTTTAAGACCAATGACTTACAA
GGCAGCTGTAGATCTTAGCCACTTTTTAAAAGAAAAGGGGGGACTGGAAGGGCTAATTCACTCCCAACGA
AGACAAGATATCCTTGATCTGTGGATCTACCACACACAAGGCTACTTCCCTGATTGGCAGAAC
